>Addgene plasmid #241390 | Bxb1-GT-CBh-mStayGold | addgene full sequence | sequence record 485742 | Addgene NGS Result
AGCGCCCAATACGCAAACCGCCTCTCCCCGCGCGTTGGCCGATTCATTAATGCAGCTGGCACGACAGGTT
TCCCGACTGGAAAGCGGGCAGTGAGCGCAACGCAATTAATGTGAGTTAGCTCACTCATTAGGCACCCCAG
GCTTTACACTTTATGCTTCCGGCTCGTATGTTGTGTGGAATTGTGAGCGGATAACAATTTCACACAGGAA
ACAGCTATGACCATGATTACGCCAAGCTTAATTCCCTCCCCAGCAGGCAGAAGTATGCAAAGCATGCATC
TCAATTAGTCAGCAACCATAGTCCCGCCCCTAACTCCGCCCATCCCGCCCCTAACTCCGCCCAGTTCCGC
CCATTCTCCGCCCCATGGCTGACTAATTTTTTTTATTTATGCAGAGGCCGAGGCCGCCTCGGCCTCTGAG
CTATTCCAGAAGTAGTGAGGAGGCTTTTTTGGAGGCCTAGGCTTTTGCAAAAAGCTTTGCAAAGATGGAT
AAAGTTTTAAACAGAGAGGAATCTTTGCAGCTAATGGACCTTCTAGGTCTTGAAAGGAGTGGGAATTGGC
TCCGGTGCCCGTCAGTGGGCAGAGCGCACATCGCCCACAGTCCCCGAGAAGTTGGGGGGAGGGGTCGGCA
ATTGAACCGGTGCCTAGAGAAGGTGGCGCGGGGTAAACTGGGAAAGTGATGTCGTGTACTGGCTCCGCCT
TTTTCCCGAGGGTGGGGGAGAACCGTATATAAGTGCAGTAGTCGCCGTGAACGTTCTTTTTCGCAACGGG
TTTGCCGCCAGAACACAGGTAAGTGCCGTGTGTGGTTCCCGCGGGCCTGGCCTCTTTACGGGTTATGGCC
CTTGCGTGCCTTGAATTACTTCCACCTGGCTGCAGTACGTGATTCTTGATCCCGAGCTTCGGGTTGGAAG
TGGGTGGGAGAGTTCGAGGCCTTGCGCTTAAGGAGCCCCTTCGCCTCGTGCTTGAGTTGAGGCCTGGCCT
GGGCGCTGGGGCCGCCGCGTGCGAATCTGGTGGCACCTTCGCGCCTGTCTCGCTGCTTTCGATAAGTCTC
TAGCCATTTAAAATTTTTGATGACCTGCTGCGACGCTTTTTTTCTGGCAAGATAGTCTTGTAAATGCGGG
CCAAGATCTGCACACTGGTATTTCGGTTTTTGGGGCCGCGGGCGGCGACGGGGCCCGTGCGTCCCAGCGC
ACATGTTCGGCGAGGCGGGGCCTGCGAGCGCGGCCACCGAGAATCGGACGGGGGTAGTCTCAAGCTGGCC
GGCCTGCTCTGGTGCCTGGCCTCGCGCCGCCGTGTATCGCCCCGCCCTGGGCGGCAAGGCTGGCCCGGTC
GGCACCAGTTGCGTGAGCGGAAAGATGGCCGCTTCCCGGCCCTGCTGCAGGGAGCTCAAAATGGAGGACG
CGGCGCTCGGGAGAGCGGGCGGGTGAGTCACCCACACAAAGGAAAAGGGCCTTTCCGTCCTCAGCCGTCG
CTTCATGTGACTCCACGGAGTACCGGGCGCCGTCCAGGCACCTCGATTAGTTCTCGAGCTTTTGGAGTAC
GTCGTCTTTAGGTTGGGGGGAGGGGTTTTATGCGATGGAGTTTCCCCACACTGAGTGGGTGGAGACTGAA
GTTAGGCCAGCTTGGCACTTGATGTAATTCTCCTTGGAATTTGCCCTTTTTGAGTTTGGATCTTGGTTCA
TTCTCAAGCCTCAGACAGTGGTTCAAAGTTTTTTTCTTCCATTTCAGGTGTCGTGAGGAATTCGCCACCA
TGGCCGGCTTGTCGACGACGGCGGTCTCCGTCGTCAGGATCATCCGGATCCATAACTTCGTATAGCATAC
ATTATACGAAGTTATCATGATATTCGGCAAGCAGGCATCGACTAGTTAATTAAGCCCGTTACATAACTTA
CGGTAAATGGCCCGCCTGGCTGACCGCCCAACGACCCCCGCCCATTGACGTCAATAGTAACGCCAATAGG
GACTTTCCATTGACGTCAATGGGTGGAGTATTTACGGTAAACTGCCCACTTGGCAGTACATCAAGTGTAT
CATATGCCAAGTACGCCCCCTATTGACGTCAATGACGGTAAATGGCCCGCCTGGCATTGTGCCCAGTACA
TGACCTTATGGGACTTTCCTACTTGGCAGTACATCTACGTATTAGTCATCGCTATTACCATGGTCGAGGT
GAGCCCCACGTTCTGCTTCACTCTCCCCATCTCCCCCCCCTCCCCACCCCCAATTTTGTATTTATTTATT
TTTTAATTATTTTGTGCAGCGATGGGGGCGGGGGGGGGGGGGGGCGCGCGCCAGGGGGGGGGGGGGGGGG
GGGGGGGGCGGGGCGGGGCGAGGCGGAGAGGTGCGGCGGCAGCCAATCAGAGCGGCGCGCTCCGAAAGTT
TCCTTTTATGGCGAGGCGGCGGCGGCGGCGGCCCTATAAAAAGCGAAGCGCGCGGCGGGCGGGAGTCGCT
GCGCGCTGCCTTCGCCCCGTGCCCCGCTCCGCCGCCGCCTCGCGCCGCCCGCCCCGGCTCTGACTGACCG
CGTTACTCCCACAGGTGAGCGGGCGGGACGGCCCTTCTCCTCCGGGCTGTAATTAGCTGAGCAAGAGGTA
AGGGTTTAAGGGATGGTTGGTTGGTGGGGTATTAATGTTTAATTACCTGGAGCACCTGCCTGAAATCACT
TTTTTTCAGGTTGGACCGGTGCCACCATGCGGGGTTCTGATCCGATGGTGTCTACAGGCGAGGAGCTGTT
TACCGGCGTGGTGCCCTTCAAGTTCCAGCTGAAGGGCACCATCAACGGCAAGAGCTTCACCGTGGAAGGC
GAGGGCGAGGGCAATAGCCACGAGGGCAGCCACAAAGGCAAGTACGTGTGCACCAGCGGCAAACTGCCAA
TGTCTTGGGCCGCCCTGGGAACTAGCTTCGGCTATGGCATGAAGTACTACACCAAGTACCCCAGCGGCCT
GAAGAACTGGTTCCACGAGGTGATGCCCGAGGGCTTCACCTACGACAGACACATCCAGTACAAGGGCGAC
GGCAGCATCCACGCCAAGCACCAGCACTTCATGAAGAACGGCACCTACCACAACATCGTGGAGTTCACCG
GCCAGGACTTCAAGGAGAACAGCCCCGTGCTGACCAGCGACATGGACGTGAGCCTGCCCAACGAGGTGCA
GCACATCCCCATAGATGACGGCGTGGAGTGCACAGTGACCCTGCAGTACCCTCTGCTGAGCGACGAGAGC
AAGTGCGTGGAGGCCTACCAGAACACCATCATCAAGCCCCTGCACAATCAGCCAGCCCCCGATGTGCCAT
TCCACTGGATCAGAAAGCAGTACACCCAGAGCAAGGACGACACCGAGGAGAGGGACCACATCATCCAGAG
CGAGACACTGGAGGCCCACCTGTAACAACGTTGCACCTGTGCCTTCTAGTTGCCAGCCATCTGTTGTTTG
CCCCTCCCCCGTGCCTTCCTTGACCCTGGAAGGTGCCACTCCCACTGTCCTTTCCTAATAAAATGAGGAA
ATTGCATCGCATTGTCTGAGTAGGTGTCATTCTATTCTGGGGGGTGGGGTGGGGCAGGACAGCAAGGGGG
AGGATTGGGAAGACAATAGCAGGCATGCTGGGGATGCGGTGGGCTCTATGGCGCTCGCTCGCTGCAAGAA
CTCTTCCTCACGATAACTTCGTATAGGAGACTTTATACGAAGTTAAGCGCTCACTGGCCGTCGTTTTACA
ACGTCGTGACTGGGAAAACCCTGGCGTTACCCAACTTAATCGCCTTGCAGCACATCCCCCTTTCGCCAGC
TGGCGTAATAGCGAAGAGGCCCGCACCGATCGCCCTTCCCAACAGTTGCGCAGCCTGAATGGCGAATGGC
GCCTGATGCGGTATTTTCTCCTTACGCATCTGTGCGGTATTTCACACCGCATA
[95 nt withheld, positions 3904-3998]
T
[46 nt withheld, positions 4000-4045]
C
[141 nt withheld, positions 4047-4187]
CCTTTGACGTTGGAGTCCACGTTCTTT
[37 nt withheld, positions 4215-4251]
ACTCTATCTCGGGCTATTCTTTTGATTTATAAGGGATTTTGCCGATTTCGGTCTATTGGTTAAAAAATGA
GCTGATTTAACAAAAATTTAACGCGAATTTTAACAAAATATTAACGTTTACAATTTTATGGTGCACTCTC
AGTACAATCTGCTCTGATGCCGCATAGTTAAGCCAGCCCCGACACCCGCCAACACCCGCTGACGCGCCCT
GACGGGCTTGTCTGCTCCCGGCATCCGCTTACAGACAAGCTGTGACCGTCTCCGGGAGCTGCATGTGTCA
GAGGTTTTCACCGTCATCACCGAAACGCGCGAGACGAAAGGGCCTCGTGATACGCCTATTTTTATAGGTT
AATGTCATGATAATAATGGTTTCTTAGACGTCAGGTGGCACTTTTCGGGGAAATGTGCGCGGAACCCCTA
TTTGTTTATTTTTCTAAATACATTCAAATATGTATCCGCTCATGAGACAATAACCCTGATAAATGCTTCA
ATAATATTGAAAAAGGAAGAGTATGAGTATTCAACATTTCCGTGTCGCCCTTATTCCCTTTTTTGCGGCA
TTTTGCCTTCCTGTTTTTGCTCACCCAGAAACGCTGGTGAAAGTAAAAGATGCTGAAGATCAGTTGGGTG
CACGAGTGGGTTACATCGAACTGGATCTCAACAGCGGTAAGATCCTTGAGAGTTTTCGCCCCGAAGAACG
TTTTCCAATGATGAGCACTTTTAAAGTTCTGCTATGTGGCGCGGTATTATCCCGTATTGACGCCGGGCAA
GAGCAACTCGGTCGCCGCATACACTATTCTCAGAATGACTTGGTTGAGTACTCACCAGTCACAGAAAAGC
ATCTTACGGATGGCATGACAGTAAGAGAATTATGCAGTGCTGCCATAACCATGAGTGATAACACTGCGGC
CAACTTACTTCTGACAACGATCGGAGGACCGAAGGAGCTAACCGCTTTTTTGCACAACATGGGGGATCAT
GTAACTCGCCTTGATCGTTGGGAACCGGAGCTGAATGAAGCCATACCAAACGACGAGCGTGACACCACGA
TGCCTGTAGCAATGGCAACAACGTTGCGCAAACTATTAACTGGCGAACTACTTACTCTAGCTTCCCGGCA
ACAATTAATAGACTGGATGGAGGCGGATAAAGTTGCAGGACCACTTCTGCGCTCGGCCCTTCCGGCTGGC
TGGTTTATTGCTGATAAATCTGGAGCCGGTGAGCGTGGGTCTCGCGGTATCATTGCAGCACTGGGGCCAG
ATGGTAAGCCCTCCCGTATCGTAGTTATCTACACGACGGGGAGTCAGGCAACTATGGATGAACGAAATAG
ACAGATCGCTGAGATAGGTGCCTCACTGATTAAGCATTGGTAACTGTCAGACCAAGTTTACTCATATATA
CTTTAGATTGATTTAAAACTTCATTTTTAATTTAAAAGGATCTAGGTGAAGATCCTTTTTGATAATCTCA
TGACCAAAATCCCTTAACGTGAGTTTTCGTTCCACTGAGCGTCAGACCCCGTAGAAAAGATCAAAGGATC
TTCTTGAGATCCTTTTTTTCTGCGCGTAATCTGCTGCTTGCAAACAAAAAAACCACCGCTACCAGCGGTG
GTTTGTTTGCCGGATCAAGAGCTACCAACTCTTTTTCCGAAGGTAACTGGCTTCAGCAGAGCGCAGATAC
CAAATACTGTTCTTCTAGTGTAGCCGTAGTTAGGCCACCACTTCAAGAACTCTGTAGCACCGCCTACATA
CCTCGCTCTGCTAATCCTGTTACCAGTGGCTGCTGCCAGTGGCGATAAGTCGTGTCTTACCGGGTTGGAC
TCAAGACGATAGTTACCGGATAAGGCGCAGCGGTCGGGCTGAACGGGGGGTTCGTGCACACAGCCCAGCT
TGGAGCGAACGACCTACACCGAACTGAGATACCTACAGCGTGAGCTATGAGAAAGCGCCACGCTTCCCGA
AGGGAGAAAGGCGGACAGGTATCCGGTAAGCGGCAGGGTCGGAACAGGAGAGCGCACGAGGGAGCTTCCA
GGGGGAAACGCCTGGTATCTTTATAGTCCTGTCGGGTTTCGCCACCTCTGACTTGAGCGTCGATTTTTGT
GATGCTCGTCAGGGGGGCGGAGCCTATGGAAAAACGCCAGCAACGCGGCCTTTTTACGGTTCCTGGCCTT
TTGCTGGCCTTTTGCTCACATGTTCTTTCCTGCGTTATCCCCTGATTCTGTGGATAACCGTATTACCGCC
TTTGAGTGAGCTGATACCGCTCGCCGCAGCCGAACGACCGAGCGCAGCGAGTCAGTGAGCGAGGAAGCGG
AAG
Features (pLannotate 1.2.2; 23 found; start..end, strand, type, name):
      2..94      +  CDS            lacI (fragment): lac repressor; lacI; The lac repressor binds to the lac operator to inhibit transcription in E. coli. This inhibition can be relieved by adding lactose or isopropyl-β-D-thiogalactopyranoside (IPTG).
    107..128     +  protein_bind   CAP binding site: CAP binding activates transcription in the presence of cAMP. E. coli catabolite activator protein
    143..173     +  promoter       lac promoter: promoter for the E. coli lac operon
    181..197     +  protein_bind   lac operator: The lac repressor binds to the lac operator to inhibit transcription in E. coli. This inhibition can be relieved by adding lactose or isopropyl-β-D-thiogalactopyranoside (IPTG). lac repressor encoded by lacI
    253..463     +  promoter       SV40 promoter: SV40 early promoter
    485..551     +  CDS            small t antigen (fragment): SV40 (simian virus 40) small t antigen
    558..1736    +  promoter       EF-1α promoter: strong constitutive promoter for human elongation factor EF-1α
   1802..1835    +  protein_bind   loxP: Cre-mediated recombination occurs in the 8-bp core sequence (GCATACAT). Cre recombinase
   1836..1860    -  CDS            NeoR/KanR (fragment): aminoglycoside phosphotransferase confers resistance to neomycin, kanamycin, and G418 (Geneticin®)
   1877..2162    +  enhancer       CMV enhancer: human cytomegalovirus immediate early enhancer; contains an 18-bp deletion relative to the standard CMV enhancer
   2164..2441    +  promoter       chicken β-actin promoter: No description available
   2442..2669    +  intron         hybrid intron: hybrid between chicken β-actin (CBA) and minute virus of mice (MMV) introns (Gray et al., 2011)
   3397..3621    +  polyA_signal   bGH poly(A) signal: bovine growth hormone polyadenylation signal
   3631..3652    +  CDS            PuroR (fragment): puromycin N-acetyltransferase; pac from Streptomyces; confers resistance to puromycin
   3653..3685    +  protein_bind   lox2272: Cre-mediated recombination occurs in the 8-bp core sequence (GGATACTT). lox2272 sites are compatible with each other, but incompatible with loxP or loxN sites (Lee and Saito, 1988). Cre recombinase
   3691..3846    +  CDS            lacZα (fragment): LacZα fragment of β-galactosidase; lacZ fragment
   3852..3903    -  misc_feature   bom (fragment): basis of mobility region from pBR322
   3922..4377    +  rep_origin     f1 ori (sequence partly withheld): f1 bacteriophage origin of replication; arrow indicates direction of (+) strand synthesis
   4378..4427    -  misc_feature   bom (fragment): basis of mobility region from pBR322
   4529..4564    -  CDS            rop (fragment): Rop protein, which maintains plasmids at low copy number; rop
   4659..4763    +  promoter       AmpR promoter: bla
   4764..5624    +  CDS            AmpR: β-lactamase; bla; confers resistance to ampicillin, carbenicillin, and related antibiotics
   5795..6383    +  rep_origin     ori: high-copy-number ColE1/pMB1/pBR322/pUC origin of replication
