[The description below was written by a language model from this plasmid's Addgene catalogue record and pLannotate feature annotations shown in this document.]
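Description:
Bxb1-GT-CBh-mStayGold is a donor plasmid for Bxb1 integrase-mediated, site-specific insertion of a fluorescent reporter transcription unit into a mammalian genome. It is built on a pBR322/pUC-type backbone of about 6.6 kb. It is maintained in E. coli at high copy through the ColE1/pUC origin and selected with ampicillin via the β-lactamase gene. An f1 phage origin and leftover lac region elements (CAP site, lac promoter and operator, lacZα and lacI fragments) are also present as backbone remnants.

The payload is a constitutive expression cassette in which the CBh promoter, annotated as a CMV enhancer, chicken β-actin promoter and hybrid CBA/MVM intron, drives the synthetic green fluorescent protein mStayGold and ends in a bGH polyadenylation signal. The automated annotation does not label the mStayGold coding sequence itself, but an unannotated gap between the intron and the poly(A) signal fits its expected position. The Bxb1 attachment site with the GT central dinucleotide, implied by the name, is likewise not annotated.

Upstream of the cassette lie an SV40 early promoter and an EF-1α promoter. The record does not state their role, though promoters placed this way could activate a promoterless selection marker at a genomic landing pad after integration. A loxP site sits just before the CBh unit and a lox2272 site just after it. This heterospecific pair would plausibly allow Cre-mediated removal of auxiliary sequences once paired with matching sites in the target locus, but the record does not confirm this. Short NeoR and PuroR fragments beside the lox sites appear to be cloning remnants.

The associated work describes a platform for dual, single-copy integration of DNA payloads and gene circuits into human induced pluripotent stem cells.
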