Addgene plasmid #241390: Bxb1-GT-CBh-mStayGold
Purpose: Bxb1-GT donor plasmid for integrating a transcription unit for constitutive expression of mStayGold with CBh promoter
Depositing lab: Richard Davis. Depositing organization: Leiden University Medical Center. Publication: STRAIGHT-IN Dual: a platform for dual, single-copy integrations of DNA payloads and gene circuits into human induced pluripotent stem cells. Blanch-Asensio A, Ploessl DS, Wang NB, Mummery CL, Galloway KE, Davis RP. bioRxiv [Preprint]. 2024 Oct 17:2024.10.17.616637. doi: 10.1101/2024.10.17.616637. PubMed 39464154.
Backbone
  Vector backbone: pBR322/pUC
  Backbone size w/o insert (bp): 4700
  Vector type: Mammalian Expression
Growth in bacteria
  Bacterial resistance: Ampicillin, 100 μg/mL
  Growth temperature: 37°C
  Growth strain: NEB Stable
  Copy number: High Copy
Gene/Insert
  Gene/Insert name: mStayGold
  Species: Synthetic
  Insert size (bp): 1700
  Promoter: CBh
  Cloning method: Gibson Cloning
Terms and licenses: Academic/Nonprofit Terms; Industry Terms: Not Available to Industry
How to cite: Bxb1-GT-CBh-mStayGold was a gift from Richard Davis (Addgene plasmid # 241390 ; http://n2t.net/addgene:241390 ; RRID:Addgene_241390)
